Addgene plasmid #52421: pcDNA3.1-Hyg-NLS.EGFP.P2A.Cherry.CAAX
Purpose: Expresses a polyprotein cleaved by peptide 2A into nuclear GFP and membrane located mCherry
Depositing lab: Bertrand Collet.
Backbone
  Vector backbone: pcDNA3.1-(-)-Hyg
  Backbone manufacturer: Life Technologies
  Backbone size w/o insert (bp): 5508
  Total vector size (bp): 7089
  Vector type: Mammalian Expression
  Selectable markers: Hygromycin
Growth in bacteria
  Bacterial resistance: Ampicillin, 100 μg/mL
  Growth temperature: 37°C
  Growth strain: Top10
  Copy number: High Copy
Gene/Insert
  Gene/Insert name: Fusion NLS-EGFP-P2A-Cherry-CAAX
  Species: Synthetic
  Insert size (bp): 1581
  Promoter: CMV
  Cloning method: Restriction Enzyme; 5′ cloning site NheI (not destroyed); 3′ cloning site HindIII (not destroyed)
  Sequencing primers: 5′ pcDNA3_FOR; 3′ pcDNA3_REV
Terms and licenses: Academic/Nonprofit Terms; Industry Terms: Not Available to Industry
How to cite: pcDNA3.1-Hyg-NLS.EGFP.P2A.Cherry.CAAX was a gift from Bertrand Collet (Addgene plasmid # 52421 ; http://n2t.net/addgene:52421 ; RRID:Addgene_52421)
