[The description below was written by a language model from this plasmid's Addgene catalogue record and pLannotate feature annotations shown in this document.]
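Description:
pcDNA3.1-Hyg-NLS.EGFP.P2A.Cherry.CAAX is a 7,089 bp mammalian expression plasmid built on the pcDNA3.1(-)-Hyg backbone. It is maintained in E. coli at high copy through a ColE1/pUC-type origin with ampicillin selection (β-lactamase under its own promoter). It also carries an f1 origin, which permits single-stranded DNA production. For selecting stably transfected mammalian cells, an SV40 enhancer/early promoter drives a hygromycin phosphotransferase gene terminated by the SV40 polyadenylation signal. The short bom, HIV-1 LTR, ble, lacI and lac promoter/operator annotations are fragments or backbone remnants with no evident functional role in the design.

The payload is a synthetic 1,581 bp open reading frame cloned between NheI and HindIII, both of which are retained. It is transcribed from the human CMV immediate-early enhancer/promoter and terminated by the bovine growth hormone poly(A) signal. A T7 promoter sits just upstream of the insert. The frame encodes EGFP carrying a nuclear localisation signal, then a P2A peptide, then mCherry fused at its C terminus to a fragment of human H-Ras that supplies the CAAX motif. The NLS and P2A are not annotated separately in the feature table, but the gaps flanking the EGFP coding sequence are consistent with their presence. Ribosomal skipping at the 2A sequence splits the single translation product into two proteins. This yields nuclear green fluorescence, and red fluorescence anchored to the membrane through prenylation of the CAAX box.

The construct thus labels the nucleus and the membrane of transfected cells from one transcript. The spatial separation of the two colours also gives a visual indication that 2A-mediated cleavage has occurred.
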