Features (pLannotate 1.2.2; 22 found; start..end, strand, type, name):
     28..80      -  misc_feature   bom (fragment): basis of mobility region from pBR322
    235..614     +  enhancer       CMV enhancer: human cytomegalovirus immediate early enhancer
    615..818     +  promoter       CMV promoter: human cytomegalovirus (CMV) immediate early promoter
    814..847     +  LTR            5' LTR (truncated) (fragment): truncated 5' long terminal repeat (LTR) from HIV-1
    863..881     +  promoter       T7 promoter: promoter for bacteriophage T7 RNA polymerase
    928..1644    +  CDS            EGFP: EGFP is a basic (constitutively fluorescent) green fluorescent protein published in 1996, derived from Aequorea victoria. It is reported to be a rapidly-maturing weak dimer with moderate acid sensitivity.
   1711..2418    +  CDS            mCherry: mCherry is a basic (constitutively fluorescent) red fluorescent protein published in 2004, derived from Discosoma sp.. It is reported to be a very rapidly-maturing monomer with low acid sensitivity.
   2418..2481    +  CDS            H-Ras (fragment): human small GTPase proto-oncoprotein
   2520..2744    +  polyA_signal   bGH poly(A) signal: bovine growth hormone polyadenylation signal
   2748..2769    +  promoter       SV40 promoter (fragment): SV40 enhancer and early promoter
   2790..3148    +  rep_origin     f1 ori (sequence partly withheld): f1 bacteriophage origin of replication; arrow indicates direction of (+) strand synthesis
   3232..3561    +  promoter       SV40 promoter: SV40 enhancer and early promoter
   3610..4635    +  CDS            HygR: aminoglycoside phosphotransferase from E. coli; aph(4)-Ia; confers resistance to hygromycin
   4645..4770    +  CDS            ble (fragment): BLE_KLEPN - Experimental evidence at protein level: Swiss-Prot protein existence level 1. Binding protein with a strong affinity to the bleomycin family of antibiotics. Binds to CL990; an antimitotic-antibiotic compound. From Klebsiella pneumoniae.
   4765..4886    +  polyA_signal   SV40 poly(A) signal: SV40 polyadenylation signal
   4959..4975    -  protein_bind   lac operator: The lac repressor binds to the lac operator to inhibit transcription in E. coli. This inhibition can be relieved by adding lactose or isopropyl-β-D-thiogalactopyranoside (IPTG). lac repressor encoded by lacI
   4983..5013    -  promoter       lac promoter: promoter for the E. coli lac operon
   5028..5049    -  protein_bind   CAP binding site: CAP binding activates transcription in the presence of cAMP. E. coli catabolite activator protein
   5062..5154    -  CDS            lacI (fragment): lac repressor; lacI; The lac repressor binds to the lac operator to inhibit transcription in E. coli. This inhibition can be relieved by adding lactose or isopropyl-β-D-thiogalactopyranoside (IPTG).
   5337..5922    -  rep_origin     ori: high-copy-number ColE1/pMB1/pBR322/pUC origin of replication
   6093..6953    -  CDS            AmpR: β-lactamase; bla; confers resistance to ampicillin, carbenicillin, and related antibiotics
   6954..7058    -  promoter       AmpR promoter: bla
>Addgene plasmid #52421 | pcDNA3.1-Hyg-NLS.EGFP.P2A.Cherry.CAAX | depositor full sequence | sequence record 81252 | pcDNA3.1-Hyg-NLS.EGFP.P2A.Cherry.CAAX sequence 7089 bps
GACGGATCGGGAGATCTCCCGATCCCCTATGGTGCACTCTCAGTACAATCTGCTCTGATGCCGCATAGTT
AAGCCAGTATCTGCTCCCTGCTTGTGTGTTGGAGGTCGCTGAGTAGTGCGCGAGCAAAATTTAAGCTACA
ACAAGGCAAGGCTTGACCGACAATTGCATGAAGAATCTGCTTAGGGTTAGGCGTTTTGCGCTGCTTCGCG
ATGTACGGGCCAGATATACGCGTTGACATTGATTATTGACTAGTTATTAATAGTAATCAATTACGGGGTC
ATTAGTTCATAGCCCATATATGGAGTTCCGCGTTACATAACTTACGGTAAATGGCCCGCCTGGCTGACCG
CCCAACGACCCCCGCCCATTGACGTCAATAATGACGTATGTTCCCATAGTAACGCCAATAGGGACTTTCC
ATTGACGTCAATGGGTGGAGTATTTACGGTAAACTGCCCACTTGGCAGTACATCAAGTGTATCATATGCC
AAGTACGCCCCCTATTGACGTCAATGACGGTAAATGGCCCGCCTGGCATTATGCCCAGTACATGACCTTA
TGGGACTTTCCTACTTGGCAGTACATCTACGTATTAGTCATCGCTATTACCATGGTGATGCGGTTTTGGC
AGTACATCAATGGGCGTGGATAGCGGTTTGACTCACGGGGATTTCCAAGTCTCCACCCCATTGACGTCAA
TGGGAGTTTGTTTTGGCACCAAAATCAACGGGACTTTCCAAAATGTCGTAACAACTCCGCCCCATTGACG
CAAATGGGCGGTAGGCGTGTACGGTGGGAGGTCTATATAAGCAGAGCTCTCTGGCTAACTAGAGAACCCA
CTGCTTACTGGCTTATCGAAATTAATACGACTCACTATAGGGAGACCCAAGCTGGCTAGCATGGCTCCAA
AGAAGAAGCGTAAGGTAATGGTGAGCAAGGGCGAGGAGCTGTTCACCGGGGTGGTGCCCATCCTGGTCGA
GCTGGACGGCGACGTAAACGGCCACAAGTTCAGCGTGTCCGGCGAGGGCGAGGGCGATGCCACCTACGGC
AAGCTGACCCTGAAGTTCATCTGCACCACCGGCAAGCTGCCCGTGCCCTGGCCCACCCTCGTGACCACCC
TGACCTACGGCGTGCAGTGCTTCAGCCGCTACCCCGACCACATGAAGCAGCACGACTTCTTCAAGTCCGC
CATGCCCGAAGGCTACGTCCAGGAGCGCACCATCTTCTTCAAGGACGACGGCAACTACAAGACCCGCGCC
GAGGTGAAGTTCGAGGGCGACACCCTGGTGAACCGCATCGAGCTGAAGGGCATCGACTTCAAGGAGGACG
GCAACATCCTGGGGCACAAGCTGGAGTACAACTACAACAGCCACAACGTCTATATCATGGCCGACAAGCA
GAAGAACGGCATCAAGGTGAACTTCAAGATCCGCCACAACATCGAGGACGGCAGCGTGCAGCTCGCCGAC
CACTACCAGCAGAACACCCCCATCGGCGACGGCCCCGTGCTGCTGCCCGACAACCACTACCTGAGCACCC
AGTCCGCCCTGAGCAAAGACCCCAACGAGAAGCGCGATCACATGGTCCTGCTGGAGTTCGTGACCGCCGC
CGGGATCACTCTCGGCATGGACGAGCTGTACAAGGGAAGCGGAGCTACTAACTTCAGCCTGCTGAAGCAG
GCTGGAGACGTGGAGGAGAACCCTGGACCTATGGTGAGCAAGGGCGAGGAGGACAACATGGCCATCATCA
AGGAGTTCATGCGCTTCAAGGTGCACATGGAGGGCTCCGTGAACGGCCACGAGTTCGAGATCGAGGGCGA
GGGCGAGGGCCGCCCCTACGAGGGCACCCAGACCGCCAAGCTGAAGGTGACCAAGGGCGGCCCCCTGCCC
TTCGCCTGGGACATCCTGTCCCCTCAGTTCATGTACGGCTCCAAGGCCTACGTGAAGCACCCCGCCGACA
TCCCCGACTACTTGAAGCTGTCCTTCCCCGAGGGCTTCAAGTGGGAGCGCGTGATGAACTTCGAGGACGG
CGGCGTGGTGACCGTGACCCAGGACTCCTCCCTGCAGGACGGCGAGTTCATCTACAAGGTGAAGCTGCGC
GGCACCAACTTCCCCTCCGACGGCCCCGTAATGCAGAAGAAGACCATGGGCTGGGAGGCCTCCTCCGAGC
GGATGTACCCCGAGGACGGCGCCCTGAAGGGCGAGATCAAGCAGAGGCTGAAGCTGAAGGACGGCGGCCA
CTACGACGCCGAGGTCAAGACCACCTACAAGGCCAAGAAGCCCGTGCAGCTGCCCGGCGCCTACAACGTC
AACATCAAGCTGGACATCACCTCCCACAACGAGGACTACACCATCGTGGAACAGTACGAGCGCGCCGAGG
GCCGCCACTCCACCGGCGGCATGGACGAGCTGTACAAGAAGCTGAACCCTCCTGATGAGAGTGGCCCCGG
CTGCATGAGCTGCAAGTGTGTGCTCTCCTGAACGCGTAAGCTTAAGTTTAAACCGCTGATCAGCCTCGAC
TGTGCCTTCTAGTTGCCAGCCATCTGTTGTTTGCCCCTCCCCCGTGCCTTCCTTGACCCTGGAAGGTGCC
ACTCCCACTGTCCTTTCCTAATAAAATGAGGAAATTGCATCGCATTGTCTGAGTAGGTGTCATTCTATTC
TGGGGGGTGGGGTGGGGCAGGACAGCAAGGGGGAGGATTGGGAAGACAATAGCAGGCATGCTGGGGATGC
GGTGGGCTCTATGGCTTCTGAGGCGGAAAGAACCAGCTGGGGCTCTAGGGGGTATCCCC
[124 nt withheld, positions 2790-2913]
C
[91 nt withheld, positions 2915-3005]
A
[49 nt withheld, positions 3007-3055]
CCTTTGACGTTGGAGTCCACGTTCTTT
[37 nt withheld, positions 3083-3119]
ACCCTATCTCGGTCTATTCTTTTGATTTATAAGGGATTTTGGCCATTTCGGCCTATTGGTTAAAAAATGA
GCTGATTTAACAAAAATTTAACGCGAATTAATTCTGTGGAATGTGTGTCAGTTAGGGTGTGGAAAGTCCC
CAGGCTCCCCAGCAGGCAGAAGTATGCAAAGCATGCATCTCAATTAGTCAGCAACCAGGTGTGGAAAGTC
CCCAGGCTCCCCAGCAGGCAGAAGTATGCAAAGCATGCATCTCAATTAGTCAGCAACCATAGTCCCGCCC
CTAACTCCGCCCATCCCGCCCCTAACTCCGCCCAGTTCCGCCCATTCTCCGCCCCATGGCTGACTAATTT
TTTTTATTTATGCAGAGGCCGAGGCCGCCTCTGCCTCTGAGCTATTCCAGAAGTAGTGAGGAGGCTTTTT
TGGAGGCCTAGGCTTTTGCAAAAAGCTCCCGGGAGCTTGTATATCCATTTTCGGATCTGATCAGCACGTG
ATGAAAAAGCCTGAACTCACCGCGACGTCTGTCGAGAAGTTTCTGATCGAAAAGTTCGACAGCGTCTCCG
ACCTGATGCAGCTCTCGGAGGGCGAAGAATCTCGTGCTTTCAGCTTCGATGTAGGAGGGCGTGGATATGT
CCTGCGGGTAAATAGCTGCGCCGATGGTTTCTACAAAGATCGTTATGTTTATCGGCACTTTGCATCGGCC
GCGCTCCCGATTCCGGAAGTGCTTGACATTGGGGAATTCAGCGAGAGCCTGACCTATTGCATCTCCCGCC
GTGCACAGGGTGTCACGTTGCAAGACCTGCCTGAAACCGAACTGCCCGCTGTTCTGCAGCCGGTCGCGGA
GGCCATGGATGCGATCGCTGCGGCCGATCTTAGCCAGACGAGCGGGTTCGGCCCATTCGGACCGCAAGGA
ATCGGTCAATACACTACATGGCGTGATTTCATATGCGCGATTGCTGATCCCCATGTGTATCACTGGCAAA
CTGTGATGGACGACACCGTCAGTGCGTCCGTCGCGCAGGCTCTCGATGAGCTGATGCTTTGGGCCGAGGA
CTGCCCCGAAGTCCGGCACCTCGTGCACGCGGATTTCGGCTCCAACAATGTCCTGACGGACAATGGCCGC
ATAACAGCGGTCATTGACTGGAGCGAGGCGATGTTCGGGGATTCCCAATACGAGGTCGCCAACATCTTCT
TCTGGAGGCCGTGGTTGGCTTGTATGGAGCAGCAGACGCGCTACTTCGAGCGGAGGCATCCGGAGCTTGC
AGGATCGCCGCGGCTCCGGGCGTATATGCTCCGCATTGGTCTTGACCAACTCTATCAGAGCTTGGTTGAC
GGCAATTTCGATGATGCAGCTTGGGCGCAGGGTCGATGCGACGCAATCGTCCGATCCGGAGCCGGGACTG
TCGGGCGTACACAAATCGCCCGCAGAAGCGCGGCCGTCTGGACCGATGGCTGTGTAGAAGTACTCGCCGA
TAGTGGAAACCGACGCCCCAGCACTCGTCCGAGGGCAAAGGAATAGCACGTGCTACGAGATTTCGATTCC
ACCGCCGCCTTCTATGAAAGGTTGGGCTTCGGAATCGTTTTCCGGGACGCCGGCTGGATGATCCTCCAGC
GCGGGGATCTCATGCTGGAGTTCTTCGCCCACCCCAACTTGTTTATTGCAGCTTATAATGGTTACAAATA
AAGCAATAGCATCACAAATTTCACAAATAAAGCATTTTTTTCACTGCATTCTAGTTGTGGTTTGTCCAAA
CTCATCAATGTATCTTATCATGTCTGTATACCGTCGACCTCTAGCTAGAGCTTGGCGTAATCATGGTCAT
AGCTGTTTCCTGTGTGAAATTGTTATCCGCTCACAATTCCACACAACATACGAGCCGGAAGCATAAAGTG
TAAAGCCTGGGGTGCCTAATGAGTGAGCTAACTCACATTAATTGCGTTGCGCTCACTGCCCGCTTTCCAG
TCGGGAAACCTGTCGTGCCAGCTGCATTAATGAATCGGCCAACGCGCGGGGAGAGGCGGTTTGCGTATTG
GGCGCTCTTCCGCTTCCTCGCTCACTGACTCGCTGCGCTCGGTCGTTCGGCTGCGGCGAGCGGTATCAGC
TCACTCAAAGGCGGTAATACGGTTATCCACAGAATCAGGGGATAACGCAGGAAAGAACATGTGAGCAAAA
GGCCAGCAAAAGGCCAGGAACCGTAAAAAGGCCGCGTTGCTGGCGTTTTTCCATAGGCTCCGCCCCCCTG
ACGAGCATCACAAAAATCGACGCTCAAGTCAGAGGTGGCGAAACCCGACAGGACTATAAAGATACCAGGC
GTTTCCCCCTGGAAGCTCCCTCGTGCGCTCTCCTGTTCCGACCCTGCCGCTTACCGGATACCTGTCCGCC
TTTCTCCCTTCGGGAAGCGTGGCGCTTTCTCATAGCTCACGCTGTAGGTATCTCAGTTCGGTGTAGGTCG
TTCGCTCCAAGCTGGGCTGTGTGCACGAACCCCCCGTTCAGCCCGACCGCTGCGCCTTATCCGGTAACTA
TCGTCTTGAGTCCAACCCGGTAAGACACGACTTATCGCCACTGGCAGCAGCCACTGGTAACAGGATTAGC
AGAGCGAGGTATGTAGGCGGTGCTACAGAGTTCTTGAAGTGGTGGCCTAACTACGGCTACACTAGAAGAA
CAGTATTTGGTATCTGCGCTCTGCTGAAGCCAGTTACCTTCGGAAAAAGAGTTGGTAGCTCTTGATCCGG
CAAACAAACCACCGCTGGTAGCGGTTTTTTTGTTTGCAAGCAGCAGATTACGCGCAGAAAAAAAGGATCT
CAAGAAGATCCTTTGATCTTTTCTACGGGGTCTGACGCTCAGTGGAACGAAAACTCACGTTAAGGGATTT
TGGTCATGAGATTATCAAAAAGGATCTTCACCTAGATCCTTTTAAATTAAAAATGAAGTTTTAAATCAAT
CTAAAGTATATATGAGTAAACTTGGTCTGACAGTTACCAATGCTTAATCAGTGAGGCACCTATCTCAGCG
ATCTGTCTATTTCGTTCATCCATAGTTGCCTGACTCCCCGTCGTGTAGATAACTACGATACGGGAGGGCT
TACCATCTGGCCCCAGTGCTGCAATGATACCGCGAGACCCACGCTCACCGGCTCCAGATTTATCAGCAAT
AAACCAGCCAGCCGGAAGGGCCGAGCGCAGAAGTGGTCCTGCAACTTTATCCGCCTCCATCCAGTCTATT
AATTGTTGCCGGGAAGCTAGAGTAAGTAGTTCGCCAGTTAATAGTTTGCGCAACGTTGTTGCCATTGCTA
CAGGCATCGTGGTGTCACGCTCGTCGTTTGGTATGGCTTCATTCAGCTCCGGTTCCCAACGATCAAGGCG
AGTTACATGATCCCCCATGTTGTGCAAAAAAGCGGTTAGCTCCTTCGGTCCTCCGATCGTTGTCAGAAGT
AAGTTGGCCGCAGTGTTATCACTCATGGTTATGGCAGCACTGCATAATTCTCTTACTGTCATGCCATCCG
TAAGATGCTTTTCTGTGACTGGTGAGTACTCAACCAAGTCATTCTGAGAATAGTGTATGCGGCGACCGAG
TTGCTCTTGCCCGGCGTCAATACGGGATAATACCGCGCCACATAGCAGAACTTTAAAAGTGCTCATCATT
GGAAAACGTTCTTCGGGGCGAAAACTCTCAAGGATCTTACCGCTGTTGAGATCCAGTTCGATGTAACCCA
CTCGTGCACCCAACTGATCTTCAGCATCTTTTACTTTCACCAGCGTTTCTGGGTGAGCAAAAACAGGAAG
GCAAAATGCCGCAAAAAAGGGAATAAGGGCGACACGGAAATGTTGAATACTCATACTCTTCCTTTTTCAA
TATTATTGAAGCATTTATCAGGGTTATTGTCTCATGAGCGGATACATATTTGAATGTATTTAGAAAAATA
AACAAATAGGGGTTCCGCGCACATTTCCCCGAAAAGTGCCACCTGACGTC
