>Addgene plasmid #52421 | pcDNA3.1-Hyg-NLS.EGFP.P2A.Cherry.CAAX | addgene partial sequence | sequence record 82329 | CMV-F 5'-CGCAAATGGGCGGTAGGCGTG-3'
CTATATAAGCAGAGCTCTCTGGCTAACTAGAGAACCCACTGCTTACTGGCTTATCGAAATTAATACGACT
CACTATAGGGAGACCCAAGCTGGCTAGCATGGCTCCAAAGAAGAAGCGTAAGGTAATGGTGAGCAAGGGC
GAGGAGCTGTTCACCGGGGTGGTGCCCATCCTGGTCGAGCTGGACGGCGACGTAAACGGCCACAAGTTCA
GCGTGTCCGGCGAGGGCGAGGGCGATGCCACCTACGGCAAGCTGACCCTGAAGTTCATCTGCACCACCGG
CAAGCTGCCCGTGCCCTGGCCCACCCTCGTGACCACCCTGACCTACGGCGTGCAGTGCTTCAGCCGCTAC
CCCGACCACATGAAGCAGCACGACTTCTTCAAGTCCGCCATGCCCGAAGGCTACGTCCAGGAGCGCACCA
TCTTCTTCAAGGACGACGGCAACTACAAGACCCGCGCCGAGGTGAAGTTCGAGGGCGACACCCTGGTGAA
CCGCATCGAGCTGAAGGGCATCGACTTCAAGGAGGACGGCAACATCCTGGGGCACAAGCTGGAGTACAAC
TACAACAGCCACAACGTCTATATCATGGCCGACAAGCAGAAGAACGGCATCAAGGTGAACTTCAAGATCC
GCCACAACATCGAGGACGGCAGCGTGCAGCTCGCCGACCACTACCAGCAGAACACCCCCATCGGCGACGG
CCCCGTGCTGCTGCCCGACAACCACTACCTGAGCACCCAGTCCGCCCTGAGCAAAGACCCCAACGAGAAG
CGCGATCACATGGTCCTGCTGGAGTTCGTGACCGCCGCCGGGATCACTCTCGGCATGGACGAGCTGTACA
AGGGAAGCGGAGCTACTAACTTCAGCCTGCTGAAGCAGGCTGGAGACGTGGAGGAGAACCCTGGACCTAT
GGTGAGCAAGGGCGAGGAGGACAACATGGCCATCATCAAGGAGTTCATGCGCTTCAAGGTGCACATGGAG
GGCTCCGTGAACGGCCACGAGTTCGAGATCGAGGGCGAGGGCGAGGGC
