>Addgene plasmid #52421 | pcDNA3.1-Hyg-NLS.EGFP.P2A.Cherry.CAAX | addgene partial sequence | sequence record 82330 | BGH-rev 5'-TAGAAGGCACAGTCGAGG-3'
ACTTAAGCTTACGCGTTCAGGAGAGCACACACTTGCAGCTCATGCAGCCGGGGCCACTCTCATCAGGAGG
GTTCAGCTTCTTGTACAGCTCGTCCATGCCGCCGGTGGAGTGGCGGCCCTCGGCGCGCTCGTACTGTTCC
ACGATGGTGTAGTCCTCGTTGTGGGAGGTGATGTCCAGCTTGATGTTGACGTTGTAGGCGCCGGGCAGCT
GCACGGGCTTCTTGGCCTTGTAGGTGGTCTTGACCTCGGCGTCGTAGTGGCCGCCGTCCTTCAGCTTCAG
CCTCTGCTTGATCTCGCCCTTCAGGGCGCCGTCCTCGGGGTACATCCGCTCGGAGGAGGCCTCCCAGCCC
ATGGTCTTCTTCTGCATTACGGGGCCGTCGGAGGGGAAGTTGGTGCCGCGCAGCTTCACCTTGTAGATGA
ACTCGCCGTCCTGCAGGGAGGAGTCCTGGGTCACGGTCACCACGCCGCCGTCCTCGAAGTTCATCACGCG
CTCCCACTTGAAGCCCTCGGGGAAGGACAGCTTCAAGTAGTCGGGGATGTCGGCGGGGTGCTTCACGTAG
GCCTTGGAGCCGTACATGAACTGAGGGGACAGGATGTCCCAGGCGAAGGGCAGGGGGCCGCCCTTGGTCA
CCTTCAGCTTGGCGGTCTGGGTGCCCTCGTAGGGGCGGCCCTCGCCCTCGCCCTCGATCTCGAACTCGTG
GCCGTTCACGGAGCCCTCCATGTGCACCTTGAAGCGCATGAACTCCTTGATGATGGCCATGTTGTCCTCC
TCGCCCTTGCTCACCATAGGTCCAGGGTTCTCCTCCACGTCTCCAGCCTGCTTCAGCAGGCTGAAGTTAG
TAGCTCCGCTTCCCTTGTACAGCTCGTCCATGCCGAGAGTGATCCCGGCGGCGGTCACGAACTCCAGCAG
GACCATGTGATCGCGCTTCTCGTTGGGGTCTTTGCTCAGGGCGGACTGGGTGCTCAGGTAGTGGTTGTCG
GGCAGCAGCACGGGGCCGTCGCCGATGGGG
